>Addgene plasmid #177042 | pEPQD1CB0109 | addgene full sequence | sequence record 349018 | Addgene NGS Result
AGCGGCGAGGGCAACCAGCCCGGTGAGCGTCGCAAAGGAGATCCTGATCTGACTGATGGGCTGCCTGTAT
CGAGTGGTGATTTTGTGCCGAGCTGCCGGTCGGGGAGCTGTTGGCTGGCTGGTGGCAGGATATATTGTGG
TGTAAACAAATTGACGCTTAGACAACTTAATAACACATTGCGGACGTTTTTAATGTACTGGGGTGGATGC
AGTGGGCCCCACTCTGTGAAGACAAGCAAGAATTCAAGCTTGGAGGTCAACATGGTGGAGCACGACACTC
TGGTCTACTCCAAAAATGTCAAAGATACAGTCTCAGAAGATCAAAGGGCTATTGAGACTTTTCAACAAAG
GATAATTTCGGGAAACCTCCTCGGATTCCATTGCCCAGCTATCTGTCACTTCATCGAAAGGACAGTAGAA
AAGGAAGGTGGCTCCTACAAATGCCATCATTGCGATAAAGGAAAGGCTATCATTCAAGATCTCTCTGCCG
ACAGTGGTCCCAAAGATGGACCCCCACCCACGAGGAGCATCGTGGAAAAAGAAGAGGTTCCAACCACGTC
TACAAAGCAAGTGGATTGATGTGACATCTCCACTGACGTAAGGGATGACGCACAATCCCACTATCCTTCG
CAAGACCCTTCCTCTATATAAGGAAGTTCATTTCATTTGGAGAGGACACGCTACTGTATAAGAGCTCATT
TTTACAACAATTACCAACAACAACAAACAACAAACAACATTACAATTACATTTACAATTATCGATAACAT
GGCTTCTTCTATGCTTTCTTCTGCTGCTGTTGTTGCTACTCGTGCTAGTGCTGCTCAAGCTAGTATGGTT
GCTCCTTTTACTGGACTTAAGTCTGCTGCTTCTTTTCCTGTTACTAGAAAGCAAAACAACCTTGATATTA
CTTCTATTGCTAGTAACGGAGGAAGAGTTCGAGCAATGTGCTCAAACACAAATGCCCAGTTGGCCAATTT
GTCTGAACAAGTAAAGGGGAAGGTCACTGAATTTGATTTCAAGGAGTACATGCGTTCCAAGGCAATGTCA
GTGAATGAGGCACTGGACAGGGCTGTCCCACTTCGTTATCCTGAAAAAATACATGAAGCTATGAGGTATT
CTCTTCTAGCAGGAGGGAAGCGAGTTCGTCCTATTCTGTGCATTGCAGCATGTGAGCTTGTGGGAGGGAG
CGAGGAGCTCGCCATGCCAACTGCCTGTGCAATGGAAATTATCCACACAATGTCTTTGATTCATGATGAC
TTGCCTCCCATGGACAATGATGATTTACGCCGAGGTAAGCCTACAAACCACAAGGTGTTCGGTGAAGGCA
CTGCTGTTCTTGCGGGGGATGCACTTCTTTCATTTGCATTTGAGCACATTGCAGTGTCCACAAGCAAGAC
TGTGGAGTCTGATAGGGTTTTGAGGGTGGTATCTGAATTGGGTAGAGCAATAGGCTCGGAAGGGGTTGCA
GGTGGGCAGGTTGCTGATATTACCAGTCAGGGGAATCCTTCTGTTGGCCTTGAGACTCTGGAATGGATTC
ACATTCACAAGACTGCAGTGCTCTTGGAGTGCTCCGTTGCTAGTGGGGCGATCATCGGTGGTGCTTCTGA
TGATGAGATTGAGAGAGTTCGAAAGTATGCCCGTTGCGTGGGGCTTCTGTTTCAGGTTGTGGATGACATT
CTCGATGTCACGAAATCATCAGAAGAATTGGGTAAGACTGCAGCAAAGGATTTGCTTAGTGATAAGGCCA
CTTATCCCAAGCTCATGGGTTTGGAGAAAGCAAAGGAGTTTGCTGATGAATTGTTGGGCAAAGCTAAGGA
GGAGTTATCTTTCTTCAACCCAACTAAGGCTGCACCTCTGTTGGGTCTTGCAGATTACATTGCACAAAGA
CAGAACTGAGCTTCTCTAGCTAGAGTCGATCGACAAGCTCGAGTTTCTCCATAATAATGTGTGAGTAGTT
CCCAGATAAGGGAATTAGGGTTCCTATAGGGTTTCGCTCATGTGTTGAGCATATAAGAAACCCTTAGTAT
GTATTTGTATTTGTAAAATACTTCTATCAATAAAATTTCTAATTCCTAAAACCAAAATCCAGTACTAAAA
TCCAGATCGCTACTATTGTCTTCTGCACGAAGTGGTTTAAACTATCAGTGTTTGACAGGATATATTGGCG
GGTAAACCTAAGAGAAAAGAGCGTTTATTAGAATAATCGGATATTTAAAAGGGCGTGAAAAGGTTTATCC
GTTCGTCCATTTGTATGTGCATGCCAACCACAGGGTTCCCCAGATCAGGCGCTGGCTGCTGAACCCCCAG
CCGGAACTGACCCCACAAGGCCCTAGCGTTTGCAATGCACCAGGTCATCATTGACCCAGGCGTGTTCCAC
CAGGCCGCTGCCTCGCAACTCTTCGCAGGCTTCGCCGACCTGCTCGCGCCACTTCTTCACGCGGGTGGAA
TCCGATCCGCACATGAGGCGGAAGGTTTCCAGCTTGAGCGGGTACGGCTCCCGGTGCGAGCTGAAATAGT
CGAACATCCGTCGGGCCGTCGGCGACAGCTTGCGGTACTTCTCCCATATGAATTTCGTGTAGTGGTCGCC
AGCAAACAGCACGACGATTTCCTCGTCGATCAGGACCTGGCAACGGGACGTTTTCTTGCCACGGTCCAGG
ACGCGGAAGCGGTGCAGCAGCGACACCGATTCCAGGTGCCCAACGCGGTCGGACGTGAAGCCCATCGCCG
TCGCCTGTAGGCGCGACAGGCATTCCTCGGCCTTCGTGTAATACCGGCCATTGATCGACCAGCCCAGGTC
CTGGCAAAGCTCGTAGAACGTGAAGGTGATCGGCTCGCCGATAGGGGTGCGCTTCGCGTACTCCAACACC
TGCTGCCACACCAGTTCGTCATCGTCGGCCCGCAGCTCGACGCCGGTGTAGGTGATCTTCACGTCCTTGT
TGACGTGGAAAATGACCTTGTTTTGCAGCGCCTCGCGCGGGATTTTCTTGTTGCGCGTGGTGAACAGGGC
AGAGCGGGCCGTGTCGTTTGGCATCGCTCGCATCGTGTCCGGCCACGGCGCAATATCGAACAAGGAAAGC
TGCATTTCCTTGATCTGCTGCTTCGTGTGTTTCAGCAACGCGGCCTGCTTGGCCTCGCTGACCTGTTTTG
CCAGGTCCTCGCCGGCGGTTTTTCGCTTCTTGGTCGTCATAGTTCCTCGCGTGTCGATGGTCATCGACTT
CGCCAAACCTGCCGCCTCCTGTTCAAGACGACGCGAACGCTCCACGGCGGCCGATGGCGCGGGCAGGGCA
GGGGGAGCCAGTTGCACGCTGTCGCGCTCGATCTTGGCCGTAGCTTGCTGGACCATCGAGCCGACGGACT
GGAAGGTTTCGCGGGGCGCACGCATGACGGTGCGGCTTGCGATGGTTTCGGCATCCTCGGCGGAAAACCC
CGCGTCGATCAGTTCTTGCCTGTATGCCTTCCGGTCAAACGTCCGATTCATTCACCCTCCTTGCGGGATT
GCCCCGACTCACGCCGGGGCAATGTGCCCTTATTCCTGATTTGACCCGCCTGGTGCCTTGGTGTCCAGAT
AATCCACCTTATCGGCAATGAAGTCGGTCCCGTAGACCGTCTGGCCGTCCTTCTCGTACTTGGTATTCCG
AATCTTGCCCTGCACGAATACCAGCGACCCCTTGCCCAAATACTTGCCGTGGGCCTCGGCCTGAGAGCCA
AAACACTTGATGCGGAAGAAGTCGGTGCGCTCCTGCTTGTCGCCGGCATCGTTGCGCCACATCTAGGATC
TGCCAGGAACCGTAAAAAGGCCGCGTTGCTGGCGTTTTTCCATAGGCTCCGCCCCCCTGACGAGCATCAC
AAAAATCGACGCTCAAGTCAGAGGTGGCGAAACCCGACAGGACTATAAAGATACCAGGCGTTTCCCCCTG
GAAGCTCCCTCGTGCGCTCTCCTGTTCCGACCCTGCCGCTTACCGGATACCTGTCCGCCTTTCTCCCTTC
GGGAAGCGTGGCGCTTTCTCATAGCTCACGCTGTAGGTATCTCAGTTCGGTGTAGGTCGTTCGCTCCAAG
CTGGGCTGTGTGCACGAACCCCCCGTTCAGCCCGACCGCTGCGCCTTATCCGGTAACTATCGTCTTGAGT
CCAACCCGGTAAGACACGACTTATCGCCACTGGCAGCAGCCACTGGTAACAGGATTAGCAGAGCGAGGTA
TGTAGGCGGTGCTACAGAGTTCTTGAAGTGGTGGCCTAACTACGGCTACACTAGAAGAACAGTATTTGGT
ATCTGCGCTCTGCTGAAGCCAGTTACCTTCGGAAAAAGAGTTGGTAGCTCTTGATCCGGCAAACAAACCA
CCGCTGGTAGCGGTGGTTTTTTTGTTTGCAAGCAGCAGATTACGCGCAGAAAAAAAGGATCTCAAGAAGA
TCCTTTGATCTTTTCTACGGGGTCTGACGCTCAGTGGAACGAAAACTCACGTTAAGGGATTTTGGTCATG
AGATTATCAAAAAGGATCTTCACCTAGATCCTTTTAAATTAAAAATGAAGTTTTAAATCAATCTAAAGTA
TATATGAGTAAACTTGGTCTGACAGTTACCAATGCTTAATCAGTGAGGCACCTATCTCAGCGATCTGTCT
ATTTCGTTCATCCATAGTTGCCTGACTCCCCGTCGTGTAGATAACTACGATACGGGAGGGCTTACCATCT
GGCCCCAGTGCTGCAATGATACCGCGAGAACCACGCTCACCGGCTCCAGATTTATCAGCAATAAACCAGC
CAGCCGGAAGGGCCGAGCGCAGAAGTGGTCCTGCAACTTTATCCGCCTCCATCCAGTCTATTAATTGTTG
CCGGGAAGCTAGAGTAAGTAGTTCGCCAGTTAATAGTTTGCGCAACGTTGTTGCCATTGCTACAGGCATC
GTGGTGTCACGCTCGTCGTTTGGTATGGCTTCATTCAGCTCCGGTTCCCAACGATCAAGGCGAGTTACAT
GATCCCCCATGTTGTGCAAAAAAGCGGTTAGCTCCTTCGGTCCTCCGATCGTTGTCAGAAGTAAGTTGGC
CGCAGTGTTATCACTCATGGTTATGGCAGCACTGCATAATTCTCTTACTGTCATGCCATCCGTAAGATGC
TTTTCTGTGACTGGTGAGTACTCAACCAAGTCATTCTGAGAATAGTGTATGCGGCGACCGAGTTGCTCTT
GCCCGGCGTCAATACGGGATAATACCGCGCCACATAGCAGAACTTTAAAAGTGCTCATCATTGGAAAACG
TTCTTCGGGGCGAAAACTCTCAAGGATCTTACCGCTGTTGAGATCCAGTTCGATGTAACCCACTCGTGCA
CCCAACTGATCTTCAGCATCTTTTACTTTCACCAGCGTTTCTGGGTGAGCAAAAACAGGAAGGCAAAATG
CCGCAAAAAAGGGAATAAGGGCGACACGGAAATGTTGAATACTCATACTCTTCCTTTTTCAATATTATTG
AAGCATTTATCAAGGTTATTGTCTCATGAGCGGATACATATTTGAATGTATTTAGAAAAATAAACAAATA
GGGGTTCCGCGCACGAATTGGCCAGCGCTGCCATTTTTGGGGTGAGGCCGTTCGCGGCCGAGGGGCGCAG
CCCCTGGGGGGATGGGAGGCCCGCGTTAGCGGGCCGGGAGGGTTCGAGAAGGGGGGGCACCCCCCTTCGG
CGTGCGCGGTCACGCGCACAGGGCGCAGCCCTGGTTAAAAACAAGGTTTATAAATATTGGTTTAAAAGCA
GGTTAAAAGACAGGTTAGCGGTGGCCGAAAAACGGGCGGAAACCCTTGCAAATGCTGGATTTTCTGCCTG
TGGACAGCCCCTCAAATGTCAATAGGTGCGCCCCTCATCTGTCAGCACTCTGCCCCTCAAGTGTCAAGGA
TCGCGCCCCTCATCTGTCAGTAGTCGCGCCCCTCAAGTGTCAATACCGCAGGGCACTTATCCCCAGGCTT
GTCCACATCATCTGTGGGAAACTCGCGTAAAATCAGGCGTTTTCGCCGATTTGCGAGGCTGGCCAGCTCC
ACGTCGCCGGCCGAAATCGAGCCTGCCCCTCATCTGTCAACGCCGCGCCGGGTGAGTCGGCCCCTCAAGT
GTCAACGTCCGCCCCTCATCTGTCAGTGAGGGCCAAGTTTTCCGCGAGGTATCCACAACGCCGGCGGCCG
CGGTGTCTCGCACACGGCTTCGACGGCGTTTCTGGCGCGTTTGCAGGGCCATAGACGGCCGCCAGCCC
Features (pLannotate 1.2.2; 13 found; start..end, strand, type, name):
    123..147     +  misc_feature   LB T-DNA repeat: left border repeat from nopaline C58 T-DNA
    333..678     +  promoter       CaMV 35S promoter: strong constitutive promoter from cauliflower mosaic virus
    630..676     +  promoter       minimal CaMV 35S promoter: minimal 35S promoter from cauliflower mosaic virus
    707..760     +  misc_feature   TMV Ω: translational enhancer from the tobacco mosaic virus 5'-leader sequence (Gallie et al., 1988)
    805..1896    +  CDS            GGPS: GGPPS_HEVBR - Also known as GG, GGPPS1. Experimental evidence at protein level: Swiss-Prot protein existence level 1. Catalyzes the trans-addition of the three molecules of IPP onto DMAPP to form geranylgeranyl pyrophosphate. From Hevea brasiliensis (Para rubber tree) (Siphonia brasiliensis).
   1934..2108    +  polyA_signal   CaMV poly(A) signal: cauliflower mosaic virus polyadenylation signal
   2153..2177    +  misc_feature   RB T-DNA repeat: right border repeat from nopaline C58 T-DNA
   2289..2309    -  CDS            TetR (fragment): tetracycline resistance regulatory protein; tetR
   2336..3481    -  CDS            trfA: TRFA_ECOLX - Experimental evidence at protein level: Swiss-Prot protein existence level 1. Also involved in plasmid copy number control, promoting intermolecular coupling of protein bound iterons at oriV, which inhibits replication initiation. From Escherichia coli.
   3817..4405    -  rep_origin     ori: high-copy-number ColE1/pMB1/pBR322/pUC origin of replication
   4576..5436    -  CDS            AmpR: β-lactamase; bla; confers resistance to ampicillin, carbenicillin, and related antibiotics
   5437..5541    -  promoter       AmpR promoter: bla
   5628..31      -  rep_origin     oriV (across the origin): incP origin of replication
