[The description below was written by a language model from this plasmid's Addgene catalogue record and pLannotate feature annotations shown in this document.]
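Description:
pEPQD1CB0109 is a MoClo (Golden Gate modular cloning) Level 1, position 2 plasmid built in the pICH47742 backbone, a binary-type acceptor designed for plant synthetic biology. It carries a single transcriptional unit placed between the left and right border repeats of nopaline-type T-DNA, so the cassette can be delivered into plant cells by Agrobacterium. In bacteria the plasmid is selected with ampicillin through a β-lactamase gene under its own promoter. It replicates at high copy from a ColE1/pUC-type origin, and the incP oriV together with trfA provides broad-host-range replication suited to maintenance in Agrobacterium. A short TetR fragment annotated near trfA appears to be a backbone remnant rather than a functional part.

The payload encodes geranyl pyrophosphate synthase PaGPPS1 from Picea abies (Norway spruce), including a chloroplast transit peptide that directs the enzyme to plastids. Expression is driven by a short form of the CaMV 35S promoter followed by the TMV Ω 5′ leader, which enhances translation, and is terminated by the CaMV 35S polyadenylation signal. The automated annotation labels the coding region as a geranylgeranyl pyrophosphate synthase from Hevea brasiliensis. This most likely reflects similarity among related prenyltransferases, and the catalogue entry identifies the insert as PaGPPS1.

The construct is intended for transient expression in plants. The associated publication concerns reconstitution of monoterpene indole alkaloid biosynthesis in Nicotiana benthamiana, where a plastid-targeted GPP synthase would supply the geranyl pyrophosphate precursor for monoterpenes. As a position 2 Level 1 module, it can also be assembled with units from other positions into multigene Level 2 constructs.
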