Addgene plasmid #177042: pEPQD1CB0109
Purpose: MoClo Level 1, position 2, transcriptional unit for transient expression of geranyl pyrophosphate synthase (PaGPPS1) from Picea abies driven by 35S promoter; contains a chloroplast transit peptide
Depositing lab: Nicola Patron. Depositing organization: Earlham Institute. Publication: Reconstitution of monoterpene indole alkaloid biosynthesis in genome engineered Nicotiana benthamiana. Dudley QM, Jo S, Guerrero DAS, Chhetry M, Smedley MA, Harwood WA, Sherden NH, O'Connor SE, Caputi L, Patron NJ. Commun Biol. 2022 Sep 10;5(1):949. doi: 10.1038/s42003-022-03904-w. PubMed 36088516.
Backbone
  Vector backbone: pICH47742
  Vector type: Synthetic Biology
Growth in bacteria
  Bacterial resistance: Ampicillin, 100 μg/mL
  Growth temperature: 37°C
  Growth strain: DH5alpha
  Copy number: High Copy
Gene/Insert
  Gene/Insert name: geranyl pyrophosphate synthase (PaGPPS1) from Picea abies (alt name: P2_35SshortTMV-cTP_PaGPPS1-35Sterm)
  Species: Other
  Cloning method: Restriction Enzyme; 5′ cloning site Unknown (unknown if destroyed); 3′ cloning site Unknown (unknown if destroyed)
  Sequencing primers: 5′ CTGGTGGCAGGATATATTGTGGTG; 3′ GAACCCTGTGGTTGGCATGCACATAC
Terms and licenses: Academic/Nonprofit Terms; Industry Terms: Not Available to Industry
How to cite: pEPQD1CB0109 was a gift from Nicola Patron (Addgene plasmid # 177042 ; http://n2t.net/addgene:177042 ; RRID:Addgene_177042)
